>Addgene plasmid #20571 | pWZL Neo Myr Flag SPHK2 | addgene partial sequence | sequence record 26397 | 20571 with pWZL-Fwd
CTCCTTCTCTAGGCGCCGGCCGGATCCAGAATTCGCCACCATGGGGTCTTCAAAATCTAAACCAAAGGAC
CCCAGCCAGCGCCGGCGCAGGATCCGAGGTTACCTTGACTACAAAGACGATGACGACAAGCAATTGACAA
GTTTGTACAAAAAAGTTGGCATGAATGGACACCTTGAAGCAGAGGAGCAGCAGGACCAGAGGCCAGACCA
GGAGCTGACCGGGAGCTGGGGCCACGGGCCTAGGAGCACCCTGGTCAGGGCTAAGGCCATGGCCCCGCCC
CCACCGCCACTGGCTGCCAGCACCCCGCTCCTCCATGGCGAGTTTGGCTCCTACCCAGCCCGAGGCCCAC
GCTTTGCCCTCACCCTTACATCGCAGGCCCTGCACATACAGCGGCTGCGCCCCAAACCTGAAGCCAGGCC
CCGGGGTGGCCTGGTCCCGTTGGCCGAGGTCTCAGGCTGCTGCACCCTGCGAAGCCGCAGCCCCTCAGAC
TCAGCGGCCTACTTCTGCATCTACACCTACCCTCGGGGCCGGCGCGGGGCCCGGCGCAGAGCCACTCGCA
CCTTCCGGGCAGATGGGGCCGCCACCTACGAAGAGAACCGTGCCGAGGCCCAGCGCTGGGCCACTGCCCT
CACCTGTCTGCTCCGAGGACTGCCACTGCCCGGGGCGGGAGCCCTGCCCAACTTTCTTGTACAAAGTGNN
TTGATCTAGTCNACCAATTCCGGTTATTTTCCACCATATTGCCGTCTTTTGG
