[The description below was written by a language model from this plasmid's Addgene catalogue record.]
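Description:
pWZL Neo Myr Flag SPHK2 is a retroviral mammalian expression plasmid carrying the human sphingosine kinase 2 (SPHK2) open reading frame in the pWZL-Neo-Myr-Flag-DEST backbone. It is propagated in bacteria under ampicillin selection, and the record specifies a recombination-deficient strain to limit rearrangement, a common precaution for vectors with repeated retroviral sequences. After packaging into retroviral particles and transduction of mammalian target cells, stably transduced populations are selected with G418 through the neomycin resistance marker. The record includes no feature table, so the promoter driving the insert, the bacterial origin of replication and the exact arrangement of the viral elements are not stated, and copy number is listed as unknown.

The SPHK2 ORF was first cloned into a Gateway entry vector and then transferred into the destination backbone by an LR recombination reaction, placing it in frame behind two N-terminal elements supplied by the backbone: a myristoylation signal and a Flag epitope. A myristoylation signal directs lipid modification of the protein's N-terminus and so targets the fusion to cellular membranes, a strategy commonly used to promote activation of kinases, while the Flag tag allows detection or immunoprecipitation of the expressed protein.

The plasmid belongs to a library of myristoylated, Flag-tagged kinase clones built for an integrative genomic study that identified a breast cancer oncogene, and such clones suit gain-of-function expression of individual kinases in mammalian cells. The depositors note that the identity of the gene was verified but that the insert has not been fully sequenced, so minor mutations cannot be excluded.
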