Addgene plasmid #20571: pWZL Neo Myr Flag SPHK2
Depositing lab: William Hahn & Jean Zhao. Depositing organization: Dana-Farber Cancer Institute. Publication: Integrative Genomic Approaches Identify IKBKE as a Breast Cancer Oncogene (Kinase Library Clones). Boehm JS, Zhao JJ, Yao J, Kim SY, Firestein R, Dunn IF, Sjostrom SK, Garraway LA, Weremowicz S, Richardson AL, Greulich H, Stewart CJ, Mulvey LA, Shen RR, Ambrogio L, Hirozane-Kishikawa T, Hill DE, Vidal M, Meyerson M, Grenier JK, Hinkle G, Root DE, Roberts TM, Lander ES, Polyak K, Hahn WC. Cell. 2007 Jun 15. 129(6):1065-1079. 10.1016/j.cell.2007.03.052 PubMed 17574021.
Backbone
  Vector backbone: pWZL-Neo-Myr-Flag-DEST
  Backbone manufacturer: William Hahn Lab (available at Addgene, #15300)
  Vector type: Mammalian Expression, Retroviral
  Selectable markers: Neomycin (select with G418)
Growth in bacteria
  Bacterial resistance: Ampicillin, 100 μg/mL
  Growth temperature: 37°C
  Growth strain: Stbl3
  Growth instructions: Stbl3 cells to prevent recombination.
  Copy number: Unknown
Gene/Insert
  Gene/Insert name: SPHK2 (alt name: sphingosine kinase 2)
  Species: H. sapiens (human)
  Entrez Gene: SPHK2 (a.k.a. SK 2, SK-2, SPK 2, SPK-2)
  Tag / fusion protein: Myr (N terminal on backbone); Flag (N terminal on backbone)
  Cloning method: Gateway Cloning
  Sequencing primers: 5′ pWZL-Fwd (GAA CCT CCT CGT TCG ACC); 3′ pWZL-Rev (TTC CGG GCC CTC ACA TTG)
Resource information
  A portion of this plasmid was derived from a plasmid made by: 3-C4
Terms and licenses: Academic/Nonprofit Terms; Industry Terms: Not Available to Industry
Depositor comments: ORFs were cloned into Gateway compatible pEntry vectors. An LR recombination reaction was performed to move the ORF to pWZL-Neo-Myr-Flag DEST such that the ORF would have 5' myristoylation and flag tags. This plasmid is part of a kinase library, and the gene has been verified, but has not been fully sequenced for minor mutations. Please see the following link for plasmids from this article that are not part of the kinase library http://www.addgene.org/pubmed/17574021
How to cite: pWZL Neo Myr Flag SPHK2 was a gift from William Hahn & Jean Zhao (Addgene plasmid # 20571 ; http://n2t.net/addgene:20571 ; RRID:Addgene_20571)
